>Addgene plasmid #68778 | pBW121-SS-310 | depositor full sequence | sequence record 125008 | pBW121-SS-310 sequence 4900 bps
GTCGACATTGATTATTGACTAGTTATTAATAGTAATCAATTACGGGGTCATTAGTTCATAGCCCATATAT
GGAGTTCCGCGTTACATAACTTACGGTAAATGGCCCGCCTGGCTGACCGCCCAACGACCCCCGCCCATTG
ACGTCAATAATGACGTATGTTCCCATAGTAACGCCAATAGGGACTTTCCATTGACGTCAATGGGTGGACT
ATTTACGGTAAACTGCCCACTTGGCAGTACATCAAGTGTATCATATGCCAAGTACGCCCCCTATTGACGT
CAATGACGGTAAATGGCCCGCCTGGCATTATGCCCAGTACATGACCTTATGGGACTTTCCTACTTGGCAG
TACATCTACGTATTAGTCATCGCTATTACCATGGGTCGAGGTGAGCCCCACGTTCTGCTTCACTCTCCCC
ATCTCCCCCCCCTCCCCACCCCCAATTTTGTATTTATTTATTTTTTAATTATTTTGTGCAGCGATGGGGG
CGGGGGGGGGGGGGGCGCGCGCCAGGCGGGGCGGGGCGGGGCGAGGGGCGGGGCGGGGCGAGGCGGAGAG
GTGCGGCGGCAGCCAATCAGAGCGGCGCGCTCCGAAAGTTTCCTTTTATGGCGAGGCGGCGGCGGCGGCG
GCCCTATAAAAAGCGAAGCGCGCGGCGGGCGGGAGTCGCTGCGTTGCCTTCGCCCCGTGCCCCGCTCCGC
GCCGCCTCGCGCCGCCCGCCCCGGCTCTGACTGACCGCGTTACTCCCACAGGTGAGCGGGCGGGACGGCC
CTTCTCCTCCGGGCTGTAATTAGCGCTTGGTTTAATGACGGCTCGTTTCTTTTCTGTGGCTGCGTGAAAG
CCTTAAAGGGCTCCGGGAGGGCCCTTTGTGCGGGGGGGAGCGGCTCGGGGGGTGCGTGCGTGTGTGTGTG
CGTGGGGAGCGCCGCGTGCGGCCCGCGCTGCCCGGCGGCTGTGAGCGCTGCGGGCGCGGCGCGGGGCTTT
GTGCGCTCCGCGTGTGCGCGAGGGGAGCGCGGCCGGGGGCGGTGCCCCGCGGTGCGGGGGGGCTGCGAGG
GGAACAAAGGCTGCGTGCGGGGTGTGTGCGTGGGGGGGTGAGCAGGGGGTGTGGGCGCGGCGGTCGGGCT
GTAACCCCCCCCTGCACCCCCCTCCCCGAGTTGCTGAGCACGGCCCGGCTTCGGGTGCGGGGCTCCGTGC
GGGGCGTGGCGCGGGGCTCGCCGTGCCGGGCGGGGGGTGGCGGCAGGTGGGGGTGCCGGGCGGGGCGGGG
CCGCCTCGGGCCGGGGAGGGCTCGGGGGAGGGGCGCGGCGGCCCCGGAGCGCCGGCGGCTGTCGAGGCGC
GGCGAGCCGCAGCCATTGCCTTTTATGGTAATCGTGCGAGAGGGCGCAGGGACTTCCTTTGTCCCAAATC
TGGCGGAGCCGAAATCTGGGAGGCGCCGCCGCACCCCCTCTAGCGGGCGCGGGCGAAGCGGTGCGGCGCC
GGCAGGAAGGAAATGGGCGGGGAGGGCCTTCGTGCGTCGCCGCGCCGCCGTCCCCTTCTCCATCTCCAGC
CTCGGGGCTGCCGCAGGGGGACGGCTGCCTTCGGGGGGGACGGGGCAGGGCGGGGTTCGGCTTCTGGCGT
GTGACCGGCGGCTCTAGAGCCTCTGCTAACCATGTTCATGCCTTCTTCTTTTTCCTACAGCTCCTGGGCA
ACGTGCTGGTTATTGTGCTGTCTCATCATTTTGGCAAAGAATTGATTAATTCGAGCGAACGCGTAGCCAA
AGGCAACAGGCGGCCGCACTCCTCAGGTGCAGGCTGCCTATCAGAAGGTGGTGGCTGGTGTGGCCAATGC
CCTGGCTCACAAATACCACTGAGATCTTTTTCCCTCTGCCAAAAATTATGGGGACATCATGAAGCCCCTT
GAGCATCTGACTTCTGGCTAATAAAGGAAATTTATTTTCATTGCAATAGTGTGTTGGAATTTTTTGTGTC
TCTCACTCGGAAGGACATATGGGAGGGCAAATCATTTAAAACATCAGAATGAGTATTTGGTTTAGAGTTT
GGCAACATATGCCATATGCTGGCTGCCATGAACAAAGGTGGCTATAAAGAGGTCATCAGTATATGAAACA
GCCCCCTGCTGTCCATTCCTTATTCCATAGAAAAGCCTTGACTTGAGGTTAGATTTTTTTTATATTTTGT
TTTGTGTTATTTTTTTCTTTAACATCCCTAAAATTTTCCTTACATGTTTTACTAGCCAGATTTTTCCTCC
TCTCCTGACTACTCCCAGTCATAGCTGTCCCTCTTCTCTTATGAAGATCCCTCGACCTGCAGCCCAAGCT
TGGCGTAATCATGGTCATAGCTGTTTCCTGTGTGAAATTGTTATCCGCTCACAATTCCACACAACATACG
AGCCGGAAGCATAAAGTGTAAAGCCTGGGGTGCCTAATGAGTGAGCTAACTCACATTAATTGCGTTGCGC
TCACTGCCCGCTTTCCAGTCGGGAAACCTGTCGTGCCAGCGGATCTTGAAGAAGCTGCAGGAGGTGTCAG
CTGGAGGGGAAGTGGTCCGGATCTTGAAGAAGCTGCAGGAGGTGTCAGCTGGAGGGGAAGTGGTCCGGAT
CTTGAAGAAGCTGCAGGAGGTGTCAGCTGGAGGGGAAGTGGTCCGGATCTTGAAGAAGCTGCAGGAGGTG
TCAGCTGGAGGGGAAGTGGTCCGGATCTTGAAGAAGCTGCAGGAGGTGTCAGCTGGAGGGGAAGTGGTCC
GGATCTTGAAGAAGCTGCAGGAGGTGTCAGCTGGAGGGGAAGTGGTCCGGATCTTGAAGAAGCTGCAGGA
GGTGTCAGCTGGAGGGGAAGTGGTCCGGATCTTGAAGAAGCTGCAGGAGGTGTCAGCTGGAGGGGAAGTG
GTCCGGATCCGCGAAATTAAGCGAAATTAACTCGAGAGATCCGCTGCATTAATGAATCGGCCAACGCGCG
GGGAGAGGCGGTTTGCGTATTGGGCGCTCTTCCGCTTCCTCGCTCACTGACTCGCTGCGCTCGGTCGTTC
GGCTGCGGCGAGCGGTATCAGCTCACTCAAAGGCGGTAATACGGTTATCCACAGAATCAGGGGATAACGC
AGGAAAGAACATGTGAGCAAAAGGCCAGCAAAAGGCCAGGAACCGTAAAAAGGCCGCGTTGCTGGCGTTT
TTCCATAGGCTCCGCCCCCCTGACGAGCATCACAAAAATCGACGCTCAAGTCAGAGGTGGCGAAACCCGA
CAGGACTATAAAGATACCAGGCGTTTCCCCCTGGAAGCTCCCTCGTGCGCTCTCCTGTTCCGACCCTGCC
GCTTACCGGATACCTGTCCGCCTTTCTCCCTTCGGGAAGCGTGGCGCTTTCTCAATGCTCACGCTGTAGG
TATCTCAGTTCGGTGTAGGTCGTTCGCTCCAAGCTGGGCTGTGTGCACGAACCCCCCGTTCAGCCCGACC
GCTGCGCCTTATCCGGTAACTATCGTCTTGAGTCCAACCCGGTAAGACACGACTTATCGCCACTGGCAGC
AGCCACTGGTAACAGGATTAGCAGAGCGAGGTATGTAGGCGGTGCTACAGAGTTCTTGAAGTGGTGGCCT
AACTACGGCTACACTAGAAGGACAGTATTTGGTATCTGCGCTCTGCTGAAGCCAGTTACCTTCGGAAAAA
GAGTTGGTAGCTCTTGATCCGGCAAACAAACCACCGCTGGTAGCGGTGGTTTTTTTGTTTGCAAGCAGCA
GATTACGCGCAGAAAAAAAGGATCTCAAGAAGATCCTTTGATCTTTTCTACGGGGTCTGACGCTCAGTGG
AACGAAAACTCACGTTAAGGGATTTTGGTCATGAGATTATCAAAAAGGATCTTCACCTAGATCCTTTTAA
ATTAAAAATGAAGTTTTAAATCAATCTAAAGTATATATGAGTAAACTTGGTCTGACAGTTACCAATGCTT
AATCAGTGAGGCACCTATCTCAGCGATCTGTCTATTTCGTTCATCCATAGTTGCCTGACTCCCCGTCGTG
TAGATAACTACGATACGGGAGGGCTTACCATCTGGCCCCAGTGCTGCAATGATACCGCGAGACCCACGCT
CACCGGCTCCAGATTTATCAGCAATAAACCAGCCAGCCGGAAGGGCCGAGCGCAGAAGTGGTCCTGCAAC
TTTATCCGCCTCCATCCAGTCTATTAATTGTTGCCGGGAAGCTAGAGTAAGTAGTTCGCCAGTTAATAGT
TTGCGCAACGTTGTTGCCATTGCTACAGGCATCGTGGTGTCACGCTCGTCGTTTGGTATGGCTTCATTCA
GCTCCGGTTCCCAACGATCAAGGCGAGTTACATGATCCCCCATGTTGTGCAAAAAAGCGGTTAGCTCCTT
CGGTCCTCCGATCGTTGTCAGAAGTAAGTTGGCCGCAGTGTTATCACTCATGGTTATGGCAGCACTGCAT
AATTCTCTTACTGTCATGCCATCCGTAAGATGCTTTTCTGTGACTGGTGAGTACTCAACCAAGTCATTCT
GAGAATAGTGTATGCGGCGACCGAGTTGCTCTTGCCCGGCGTCAATACGGGATAATACCGCGCCACATAG
CAGAACTTTAAAAGTGCTCATCATTGGAAAACGTTCTTCGGGGCGAAAACTCTCAAGGATCTTACCGCTG
TTGAGATCCAGTTCGATGTAACCCACTCGTGCACCCAACTGATCTTCAGCATCTTTTACTTTCACCAGCG
TTTCTGGGTGAGCAAAAACAGGAAGGCAAAATGCCGCAAAAAAGGGAATAAGGGCGACACGGAAATGTTG
AATACTCATACTCTTCCTTTTTCAATATTATTGAAGCATTTATCAGGGTTATTGTCTCATGAGCGGATAC
ATATTTGAATGTATTTAGAAAAATAAACAAATAGGGGTTCCGCGCACATTTCCCCGAAAAGTGCCACCTG
Features (pLannotate 1.2.2; 13 found; start..end, strand, type, name):
      4..383     +  enhancer       CMV enhancer: human cytomegalovirus immediate early enhancer
    386..661     +  promoter       chicken β-actin promoter: No description available
    662..1670    +  intron         chimeric intron: chimera between introns from chicken β-actin and rabbit β-globin
   1768..1839    +  CDS            HBB (fragment): HBB_PONPY - Experimental evidence at transcript level: Swiss-Prot protein existence level 2. Involved in oxygen transport from the lung to the various peripheral tissues. From Pongo pygmaeus (Bornean orangutan).
   1910..1965    +  polyA_signal   β-globin poly(A) signal: rabbit β-globin polyadenylation signal (Gil and Proudfoot, 1987)
   2348..2364    -  protein_bind   lac operator: The lac repressor binds to the lac operator to inhibit transcription in E. coli. This inhibition can be relieved by adding lactose or isopropyl-β-D-thiogalactopyranoside (IPTG). lac repressor encoded by lacI
   2372..2402    -  promoter       lac promoter: promoter for the E. coli lac operon
   2417..2438    -  protein_bind   CAP binding site: CAP binding activates transcription in the presence of cAMP. E. coli catabolite activator protein
   2451..2490    -  CDS            lacI (fragment): lac repressor; lacI; The lac repressor binds to the lac operator to inhibit transcription in E. coli. This inhibition can be relieved by adding lactose or isopropyl-β-D-thiogalactopyranoside (IPTG).
   2913..2967    -  CDS            lacI (fragment): lac repressor; lacI; The lac repressor binds to the lac operator to inhibit transcription in E. coli. This inhibition can be relieved by adding lactose or isopropyl-β-D-thiogalactopyranoside (IPTG).
   3150..3738    -  rep_origin     ori: high-copy-number ColE1/pMB1/pBR322/pUC origin of replication
   3909..4769    -  CDS            AmpR: β-lactamase; bla; confers resistance to ampicillin, carbenicillin, and related antibiotics
   4770..4874    -  promoter       AmpR promoter: bla
