[The description below was written by a language model from this plasmid's Addgene catalogue record and pLannotate feature annotations shown in this document.]
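Description:
pBW121-SS-310 is a 4.9 kb mammalian-expression-type plasmid built on the pBW121 backbone, carrying a 378 bp synthetic insert described as "8x 4gap Target 1". From the name, this appears to be eight copies of a designated DNA target sequence ("Target 1") in a "4gap" spacing format. The record gives neither the sequence identity of the target nor what binds it. The stated purpose adds "minus SV40 Ori", indicating that this version lacks the SV40 origin of replication, and no SV40 origin appears among the annotated features. The plasmid comes from work on DNA sense-and-respond protein modules for mammalian cells, so it most plausibly supplies the target DNA to be detected by such sensors in transfected cells, although the record does not spell out its role.

The feature table shows a CAG-type expression unit: the human CMV immediate-early enhancer, the chicken β-actin promoter and the chimeric chicken β-actin/rabbit β-globin intron, followed downstream by a short β-globin coding fragment and the rabbit β-globin polyadenylation signal. No full-length open reading frame, reporter or tag is annotated between the intron and the poly(A) signal. The target repeat array itself was not recognised by the annotation tool, so its position cannot be assigned from the table. An unannotated stretch between two small lacI fragments is roughly the right size, but placing the insert there would be conjecture. Remnants of the lac promoter, operator and CAP binding site are cloning-vector carry-over. In E. coli the plasmid is maintained by a high-copy ColE1/pUC-type origin and selected with ampicillin through the β-lactamase gene driven by its own promoter. No mammalian selection marker is annotated.
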