Addgene plasmid #68778: pBW121-SS-310
Purpose: 8x Target 1 4gap minus SV40 Ori
Depositing lab: James Collins. Depositing organization: Massachusetts Institute of Technology. Publication: DNA sense-and-respond protein modules for mammalian cells. Slomovic S, Collins JJ. Nat Methods. 2015 Sep 21. doi: 10.1038/nmeth.3585. PubMed 26389572.
Backbone
  Vector backbone: pBW121
  Backbone size w/o insert (bp): 4522
  Total vector size (bp): 4900
  Vector type: Mammalian Expression
Growth in bacteria
  Bacterial resistance: Ampicillin, 100 μg/mL
  Growth temperature: 37°C
  Growth strain: DH5alpha
  Copy number: High Copy
Gene/Insert
  Gene/Insert name: 8x 4gap Target 1
  Species: Synthetic
  Insert size (bp): 378
Terms and licenses: Academic/Nonprofit Terms; Industry Terms: Not Available to Industry
How to cite: pBW121-SS-310 was a gift from James Collins (Addgene plasmid # 68778 ; http://n2t.net/addgene:68778 ; RRID:Addgene_68778)
