>Addgene plasmid #68778 | pBW121-SS-310 | addgene partial sequence | sequence record 125006 | pCAGGS5 5'-ggttcggcttctggcgtgtgacc-3'
GCCTTCTTCTTTTTCCTACAGCTCCTGGGCAACGTGCTGGTTATTGTGCTGTCTCATCATTTTGGCAAAG
AATTGATTAATTCGAGCGAACGCGTAGCCAAAGGCAACAGGCGGCCGCACTCCTCAGGTGCAGGCTGCCT
ATCAGAAGGTGGTGGCTGGTGTGGCCAATGCCCTGGCTCACAAATACCACTGAGATCTTTTTCCCTCTGC
CAAAAATTATGGGGACATCATGAAGCCCCTTGAGCATCTGACTTCTGGCTAATAAAGGAAATTTATTTTC
ATTGCAATAGTGTGTTGGAATTTTTTGTGTCTCTCACTCGGAAGGACATATGGGAGGGCAAATCATTTAA
AACATCAGAATGAGT
