>Addgene plasmid #68778 | pBW121-SS-310 | addgene partial sequence | sequence record 125007 | pUC-4 5'-CAGTGAGCGAGGAAGCGGAAGAGCGCCCAA-3'
GCGCGTTGGCCGATTCATTAATGCAGCGGATCTCTCGAGTTAATTTCGCTTAATTTCGCGGATCCGGACC
ACTTCCCCTCCAGCTGACACCTCCTGCAGCTTCTTCAAGATCCGGACCACTTCCCCTCCAGCTGACACCT
CCTGCAGCTTCTTCAAGATCCGGACCACTTCCCCTCCAGCTGACACCTCCTGCAGCTTCTTCAAGATCCG
GACCACTTCCCCTCCAGCTGACACCTCCTGCAGCTTCTTCAAGATCCGGACCACTTCCCCTCCAGCTGAC
ACCTCCTGCAGCTTCTTCAAGATCCGGACCACTTCCCCTCCAGCTGACACCTCCTGCAGCTTCTTCAAGA
TCCGGACCACTTCCCCTCCAGCTGACACCTCCTGCAGCTTCTTCAAGATCCGGACCACTTCCCCTCCAGC
TGACACCTCCTGCAGCTTCTTCAAGATCCGCTGGCACGACAGGTTTCCCGACTGGAAAGCGGGCAGTGAG
CGCAACGCAATTAATGTGAGTTAGCTCACTCATTAGGCACCCCAGGCTTTACACTTTATGCTTCCGGCTC
GTATGTTGTGTGGAATTGTGAGCGGATAACAATTTCACACAGGAAACAGCTATGACCATGATTACGCCAA
GCTTGGGCTGCAGGTCGAGGGATCTCCATAAGAGAAGAGGGACAGCTATGACTGGGAGTAGTCAGGAGAG
GAGGAAAAATCTGGCTAGTAAAACATGTAAGGAAAATTTTAGGGATGTTAAAG
